>Addgene plasmid #24309 | 7TP | depositor full sequence | sequence record 11358 | Author sequence
CTAGCCCGGGCTCGAGCAGCTGAAGCTTGCATGCCTGCAGGGTACCGAGCTCTTACGCGAGATCAAAGGG
GGTAAGATCAAAGGGGGTAAGATCAAAGGGGCGCGAGATCAAAGGGGGTAAGATCAAAGGGGGTAAGATC
AAAGGGGGTAAGATCAAAGGGGCGCGCCCGCGTGCTAGCCCGGGCTCGAGATCTAGACTCTAGAGGGTAT
ATAATGGAAGCTCGAATTCCAGCTTGGCATTCCGGTACTGTTGGTAAAAAGCTTGGCATTCCGGTACTGT
TGGTAAAGCCACCATGGGTACCGAGTACAAGCCCACGGTGCGCCTCGCCACCCGCGACGACGTCCCCAGG
GCCGTACGCACCCTCGCCGCCGCGTTCGCCGACTACCCCGCCACGCGCCACACCGTCGATCCGGACCGCC
ACATCGAGCGGGTCACCGAGCTGCAAGAACTCTTCCTCACGCGCGTCGGGCTCGACATCGGCAAGGTGTG
GGTCGCGGACGACGGCGCCGCGGTGGCGGTCTGGACCACGCCGGAGAGCGTCGAAGCGGGGGCGGTGTTC
GCCGAGATCGGCCCGCGCATGGCCGAGTTGAGCGGTTCCCGGCTGGCCGCGCAGCAACAGATGGAAGGCC
TCCTGGCGCCGCACCGGCCCAAGGAGCCCGCGTGGTTCCTGGCCACCGTCGGCGTCTCGCCCGACCACCA
GGGCAAGGGTCTGGGCAGCGCCGTCGTGCTCCCCGGAGTGGAGGCGGCCGAGCGCGCCGGGGTGCCCGCC
TTCCTGGAGACCTCCGCGCCCCGCAACCTCCCCTTCTACGAGCGGCTCGGCTTCACCGTCACCGCCGACG
TCGAGGTGCCCGAAGGACCGCGCACCTGGTGCATGACCCGCAAGCCCGGTGCCTGACGCCCGCCCCACGA
CCCGCAGCGCCCGACCGAAAGGAGCGCACGACCCCATGCATCGCCAGTCGACAATCAACCTCTGGATTAC
AAAATTTGTGAAAGATTGACTGGTATTCTTAACTATGTTGCTCCTTTTACGCTATGTGGATACGCTGCTT
TAATGCCTTTGTATCATGCTATTGCTTCCCGTATGGCTTTCATTTTCTCCTCCTTGTATAAATCCTGGTT
GCTGTCTCTTTATGAGGAGTTGTGGCCCGTTGTCAGGCAACGTGGCGTGGTGTGCACTGTGTTTGCTGAC
GCAACCCCCACTGGTTGGGGCATTGCCACCACCTGTCAGCTCCTTTCCGGGACTTTCGCTTTCCCCCTCC
CTATTGCCACGGCGGAACTCATCGCCGCCTGCCTTGCCCGCTGCTGGACAGGGGCTCGGCTGTTGGGCAC
TGACAATTCCGTGGTGTTGTCGGGGAAGCTGACGTCCTTTCCATGGCTGCTCGCCTGTGTTGCCACCTGG
ATTCTGCGCGGGACGTCCTTCTGCTACGTCCCTTCGGCCCTCAATCCAGCGGACCTTCCTTCCCGCGGCC
TGCTGCCGGCTCTGCGGCCTCTTCCGCGTCTTCGCCTTCGCCCTCAGACGAGTCGGATCTCCCTTTGGGC
CGCCTCCCCGCCTGGAATTCGAGCTCGGTACCTTTAAGACCAATGACTTACAAGGCAGCTGTAGATCTTA
GCCACTTTTTAAAAGAAAAGGGGGGACTGGAAGGGCTAATTCACTCCCAACGAAGACAAGATCTGCTTTT
TGCTTGTACTGGGTCTCTCTGGTTAGACCAGATCTGAGCCTGGGAGCTCTCTGGCTAACTAGGGAACCCA
CTGCTTAAGCCTCAATAAAGCTTGCCTTGAGTGCTTCAAGTAGTGTGTGCCCGTCTGTTGTGTGACTCTG
GTAACTAGAGATCCCTCAGACCCTTTTAGTCAGTGTGGAAAATCTCTAGCAGTAGTAGTTCATGTCATCT
TATTATTCAGTATTTATAACTTGCAAAGAAATGAATATCAGAGAGTGAGAGGAACTTGTTTATTGCAGCT
TATAATGGTTACAAATAAAGCAATAGCATCACAAATTTCACAAATAAAGCATTTTTTTCACTGCATTCTA
GTTGTGGTTTGTCCAAACTCATCAATGTATCTTATCATGTCTGGCTCTAGCTATCCCGCCCCTAACTCCG
CCCAGTTCCGCCCATTCTCCGCCCCATGGCTGACTAATTTTTTTTATTTATGCAGAGGCCGAGGCCGCCT
CGGCCTCTGAGCTATTCCAGAAGTAGTGAGGAGGCTTTTTTGGAGGCCTAGGCTTTTGCGTCGAGACGTA
CCCAATTCGCCCTATAGTGAGTCGTATTACGCGCGCTCACTGGCCGTCGTTTTACAACGTCGTGACTGGG
AAAACCCTGGCGTTACCCAACTTAATCGCCTTGCAGCACATCCCCCTTTCGCCAGCTGGCGTAATAGCGA
AGAGGCCCGCACCGATCGCCCTTCCCAACAGTTGCGCAGCCTGAATGGCGAATGGCGCG
[124 nt withheld, positions 2440-2563]
C
[91 nt withheld, positions 2565-2655]
A
[49 nt withheld, positions 2657-2705]
CCTTTGACGTTGGAGTCCACGTTCTTT
[37 nt withheld, positions 2733-2769]
ACCCTATCTCGGTCTATTCTTTTGATTTATAAGGGATTTTGCCGATTTCGGCCTATTGGTTAAAAAATGA
GCTGATTTAACAAAAATTTAACGCGAATTTTAACAAAATATTAACGTTTACAATTTCCCAGGTGGCACTT
TTCGGGGAAATGTGCGCGGAACCCCTATTTGTTTATTTTTCTAAATACATTCAAATATGTATCCGCTCAT
GAGACAATAACCCTGATAAATGCTTCAATAATATTGAAAAAGGAAGAGTATGAGTATTCAACATTTCCGT
GTCGCCCTTATTCCCTTTTTTGCGGCATTTTGCCTTCCTGTTTTTGCTCACCCAGAAACGCTGGTGAAAG
TAAAAGATGCTGAAGATCAGTTGGGTGCACGAGTGGGTTACATCGAACTGGATCTCAACAGCGGTAAGAT
CCTTGAGAGTTTTCGCCCCGAAGAACGTTTTCCAATGATGAGCACTTTTAAAGTTCTGCTATGTGGCGCG
GTATTATCCCGTATTGACGCCGGGCAAGAGCAACTCGGTCGCCGCATACACTATTCTCAGAATGACTTGG
TTGAGTACTCACCAGTCACAGAAAAGCATCTTACGGATGGCATGACAGTAAGAGAATTATGCAGTGCTGC
CATAACCATGAGTGATAACACTGCGGCCAACTTACTTCTGACAACGATCGGAGGACCGAAGGAGCTAACC
GCTTTTTTGCACAACATGGGGGATCATGTAACTCGCCTTGATCGTTGGGAACCGGAGCTGAATGAAGCCA
TACCAAACGACGAGCGTGACACCACGATGCCTGTAGCAATGGCAACAACGTTGCGCAAACTATTAACTGG
CGAACTACTTACTCTAGCTTCCCGGCAACAATTAATAGACTGGATGGAGGCGGATAAAGTTGCAGGACCA
CTTCTGCGCTCGGCCCTTCCGGCTGGCTGGTTTATTGCTGATAAATCTGGAGCCGGTGAGCGTGGGTCTC
GCGGTATCATTGCAGCACTGGGGCCAGATGGTAAGCCCTCCCGTATCGTAGTTATCTACACGACGGGGAG
TCAGGCAACTATGGATGAACGAAATAGACAGATCGCTGAGATAGGTGCCTCACTGATTAAGCATTGGTAA
CTGTCAGACCAAGTTTACTCATATATACTTTAGATTGATTTAAAACTTCATTTTTAATTTAAAAGGATCT
AGGTGAAGATCCTTTTTGATAATCTCATGACCAAAATCCCTTAACGTGAGTTTTCGTTCCACTGAGCGTC
AGACCCCGTAGAAAAGATCAAAGGATCTTCTTGAGATCCTTTTTTTCTGCGCGTAATCTGCTGCTTGCAA
ACAAAAAAACCACCGCTACCAGCGGTGGTTTGTTTGCCGGATCAAGAGCTACCAACTCTTTTTCCGAAGG
TAACTGGCTTCAGCAGAGCGCAGATACCAAATACTGTCCTTCTAGTGTAGCCGTAGTTAGGCCACCACTT
CAAGAACTCTGTAGCACCGCCTACATACCTCGCTCTGCTAATCCTGTTACCAGTGGCTGCTGCCAGTGGC
GATAAGTCGTGTCTTACCGGGTTGGACTCAAGACGATAGTTACCGGATAAGGCGCAGCGGTCGGGCTGAA
CGGGGGGTTCGTGCACACAGCCCAGCTTGGAGCGAACGACCTACACCGAACTGAGATACCTACAGCGTGA
GCTATGAGAAAGCGCCACGCTTCCCGAAGGGAGAAAGGCGGACAGGTATCCGGTAAGCGGCAGGGTCGGA
ACAGGAGAGCGCACGAGGGAGCTTCCAGGGGGAAACGCCTGGTATCTTTATAGTCCTGTCGGGTTTCGCC
ACCTCTGACTTGAGCGTCGATTTTTGTGATGCTCGTCAGGGGGGCGGAGCCTATGGAAAAACGCCAGCAA
CGCGGCCTTTTTACGGTTCCTGGCCTTTTGCTGGCCTTTTGCTCACATGTTCTTTCCTGCGTTATCCCCT
GATTCTGTGGATAACCGTATTACCGCCTTTGAGTGAGCTGATACCGCTCGCCGCAGCCGAACGACCGAGC
GCAGCGAGTCAGTGAGCGAGGAAGCGGAAGAGCGCCCAATACGCAAACCGCCTCTCCCCGCGCGTTGGCC
GATTCATTAATGCAGCTGGCACGACAGGTTTCCCGACTGGAAAGCGGGCAGTGAGCGCAACGCAATTAAT
GTGAGTTAGCTCACTCATTAGGCACCCCAGGCTTTACACTTTATGCTTCCGGCTCGTATGTTGTGTGGAA
TTGTGAGCGGATAACAATTTCACACAGGAAACAGCTATGACCATGATTACGCCAAGCGCGCAATTAACCC
TCACTAAAGGGAACAAAAGCTGGAGCTGCAAGCTTAATGTAGTCTTATGCAATACTCTTGTAGTCTTGCA
ACATGGTAACGATGAGTTAGCAACATGCCTTACAAGGAGAGAAAAAGCACCGTGCATGCCGATTGGTGGA
AGTAAGGTGGTACGATCGTGCCTTATTAGGAAGGCAACAGACGGGTCTGACATGGATTGGACGAACCACT
GAATTGCCGCATTGCAGAGATATTGTATTTAAGTGCCTAGCTCGATACAATAAACGGGTCTCTCTGGTTA
GACCAGATCTGAGCCTGGGAGCTCTCTGGCTAACTAGGGAACCCACTGCTTAAGCCTCAATAAAGCTTGC
CTTGAGTGCTTCAAGTAGTGTGTGCCCGTCTGTTGTGTGACTCTGGTAACTAGAGATCCCTCAGACCCTT
TTAGTCAGTGTGGAAAATCTCTAGCAGTGGCGCCCGAACAGGGACCTGAAAGCGAAAGGGAAACCAGAGC
TCTCTCGACGCAGGACTCGGCTTGCTGAAGCGCGCACGGCAAGAGGCGAGGGGCGGCGACTGGTGAGTAC
GCCAAAAATTTTGACTAGCGGAGGCTAGAAGGAGAGAGATGGGTGCGAGAGCGTCAGTATTAAGCGGGGG
AGAATTAGATCGCGATGGGAAAAAATTCGGTTAAGGCCAGGGGGAAAGAAAAAATATAAATTAAAACATA
TAGTATGGGCAAGCAGGGAGCTAGAACGATTCGCAGTTAATCCTGGCCTGTTAGAAACATCAGAAGGCTG
TAGACAAATACTGGGACAGCTACAACCATCCCTTCAGACAGGATCAGAAGAACTTAGATCATTATATAAT
ACAGTAGCAACCCTCTATTGTGTGCATCAAAGGATAGAGATAAAAGACACCAAGGAAGCTTTAGACAAGA
TAGAGGAAGAGCAAAACAAAAGTAAGACCACCGCACAGCAAGCGGCCGCTGATCTTCAGACCTGGAGGAG
GAGATATGAGGGACAATTGGAGAAGTGAATTATATAAATATAAAGTAGTAAAAATTGAACCATTAGGAGT
AGCACCCACCAAGGCAAAGAGAAGAGTGGTGCAGAGAGAAAAAAGAGCAGTGGGAATAGGAGCTTTGTTC
CTTGGGTTCTTGGGAGCAGCAGGAAGCACTATGGGCGCAGCCTCAATGACGCTGACGGTACAGGCCAGAC
AATTATTGTCTGGTATAGTGCAGCAGCAGAACAATTTGCTGAGGGCTATTGAGGCGCAACAGCATCTGTT
GCAACTCACAGTCTGGGGCATCAAGCAGCTCCAGGCAAGAATCCTGGCTGTGGAAAGATACCTAAAGGAT
CAACAGCTCCTGGGGATTTGGGGTTGCTCTGGAAAACTCATTTGCACCACTGCTGTGCCTTGGAATGCTA
GTTGGAGTAATAAATCTCTGGAACAGATTTGGAATCACACGACCTGGATGGAGTGGGACAGAGAAATTAA
CAATTACACAAGCTTAATACACTCCTTAATTGAAGAATCGCAAAACCAGCAAGAAAAGAATGAACAAGAA
TTATTGGAATTAGATAAATGGGCAAGTTTGTGGAATTGGTTTAACATAACAAATTGGCTGTGGTATATAA
AATTATTCATAATGATAGTAGGAGGCTTGGTAGGTTTAAGAATAGTTTTTGCTGTACTTTCTATAGTGAA
TAGAGTTAGGCAGGGATATTCACCATTATCGTTTCAGACCCACCTCCCAACCCCGAGGGGACCCGACAGG
CCCGAAGGAATAGAAGAAGAAGGTGGAGAGAGAGACAGAGACAGATCCATTCGATTAGTGAACGGATCTC
GACGGTATCGGTTAACTTTTAAAAGAAAAGGGGGGATTGGGGGGTACAGTGCAGGGGAAAGAATAGTAGA
CATAATAGCAACAGACATACAAACTAAAGAATTACAAAAACAAATTACAAAAATTCAAAATTTTATCGAT
CACGAGACTAGCCTC
Features (pLannotate 1.2.2; 26 found; start..end, strand, type, name):
     23..41      -  misc_feature   MCS (fragment): pUC18/19 multiple cloning site
    201..232     +  promoter       minP: minimal TATA-box promoter with low basal activity
    300..896     +  CDS            PuroR (fragment): puromycin N-acetyltransferase; pac from Streptomyces; confers resistance to puromycin
    963..1551    +  misc_feature   WPRE: woodchuck hepatitis virus posttranscriptional regulatory element
   1568..1636    +  CDS            nef (fragment): NEF_HV1Z2 - Experimental evidence at protein level: Swiss-Prot protein existence level 1. Extracellular Nef protein targets CD4(+) T-lymphocytes for apoptosis by interacting with CXCR4 surface receptors. From Human immunodeficiency virus type 1 group M subtype D (isolate Z2/CDC-Z34) (HIV-1).
   1638..1871    +  LTR            3' LTR (ΔU3): self-inactivating 3' long terminal repeat (LTR) from HIV-1
   1943..2064    +  polyA_signal   SV40 poly(A) signal: SV40 polyadenylation signal
   2083..2218    +  rep_origin     SV40 ori: SV40 origin of replication
   2251..2269    -  promoter       T7 promoter: promoter for bacteriophage T7 RNA polymerase
   2277..2432    +  CDS            lacZα (fragment): LacZα fragment of β-galactosidase; lacZ fragment
   2440..2895    +  rep_origin     f1 ori (sequence partly withheld): f1 bacteriophage origin of replication; arrow indicates direction of (+) strand synthesis
   2924..3028    +  promoter       AmpR promoter: bla
   3029..3889    +  CDS            AmpR: β-lactamase; bla; confers resistance to ampicillin, carbenicillin, and related antibiotics
   4060..4648    +  rep_origin     ori: high-copy-number ColE1/pMB1/pBR322/pUC origin of replication
   4831..4923    +  CDS            lacI (fragment): lac repressor; lacI; The lac repressor binds to the lac operator to inhibit transcription in E. coli. This inhibition can be relieved by adding lactose or isopropyl-β-D-thiogalactopyranoside (IPTG).
   4936..4957    +  protein_bind   CAP binding site: CAP binding activates transcription in the presence of cAMP. E. coli catabolite activator protein
   4972..5002    +  promoter       lac promoter: promoter for the E. coli lac operon
   5010..5026    +  protein_bind   lac operator: The lac repressor binds to the lac operator to inhibit transcription in E. coli. This inhibition can be relieved by adding lactose or isopropyl-β-D-thiogalactopyranoside (IPTG). lac repressor encoded by lacI
   5071..5089    +  promoter       T3 promoter: promoter for bacteriophage T3 RNA polymerase
   5117..5338    +  promoter       RSV promoter: Rous sarcoma virus enhancer/promoter
   5345..5525    +  LTR            5' LTR (truncated): truncated 5' long terminal repeat (LTR) from HIV-1
   5569..5694    +  misc_feature   HIV-1 Ψ: packaging signal of human immunodeficiency virus type 1
   5678..6041    +  CDS            HIV-1 gag (fragment): gag protein from human immunodeficiency virus 1; gag
   6136..6472    +  ncRNA          RRE: Accession: RF00036 - HIV Rev response element
   6797..6897    +  CDS            Rev (fragment): human immunodeficiency virus 1 (HIV-1) Rev protein; rev; enhances nuclear export of unspliced and incompletely spliced viral mRNAs
   6916..7033    +  misc_feature   cPPT/CTS: central polypurine tract and central termination sequence of HIV-1
