[The description below was written by a language model from this plasmid's Addgene catalogue record and pLannotate feature annotations shown in this document.]
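Description:
7TP is a self-inactivating HIV-1-based lentiviral transfer plasmid built on the pRRLSIN.cPPT.PGK-GFP.WPRE backbone, designed to make puromycin resistance dependent on Wnt/β-catenin signalling. The roughly 0.9 kb insert, cloned between PstI and SalI sites, places seven Tcf/Lef binding-site repeats (derived from the SuperTOPflash reporter) upstream of a minimal TATA-box promoter with low basal activity, driving the puromycin N-acetyltransferase gene (pac) from Streptomyces alboniger. The annotated feature table identifies the minimal promoter and PuroR coding region but does not separately call out the Tcf repeats, which would lie in the unannotated stretch just upstream of the minimal promoter. A WPRE follows the coding sequence to enhance transcript stability and expression.

The viral framework comprises an RSV promoter fused to a truncated 5' LTR for Tat-independent genomic RNA production, the Ψ packaging signal with a partial gag sequence, the Rev response element, the cPPT/CTS that aids nuclear import, and a ΔU3 3' LTR that inactivates LTR promoter function after integration, leaving the Tcf-responsive promoter as the only driver of the cassette. An SV40 polyadenylation signal and SV40 origin lie downstream. The depositor notes that a second-generation packaging system is required. In bacteria the plasmid is maintained through a high-copy ColE1/pUC origin with ampicillin selection, and an f1 origin is also present.

Because resistance is expressed only when β-catenin/Tcf transcription is active, transduced cells can be selected or enriched with puromycin according to Wnt pathway activity. This makes the construct a tool for probing that pathway, alongside related vectors from the same series.
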