Addgene plasmid #24309: 7TP
Depositing lab: Roel Nusse. Depositing organization: Stanford University. Publication: Lentiviral vectors to probe and manipulate the wnt signaling pathway. Fuerer C, Nusse R. PLoS One. 2010 . 5(2):e9370. 10.1371/journal.pone.0009370 PubMed 20186325.
Backbone
  Vector backbone: pRRLSIN.cPPT.PGK-GFP.WPRE
  Backbone manufacturer: Naldini/Trono (Addgene #12252)
  Backbone size w/o insert (bp): 6132
  Vector type: Lentiviral
Growth in bacteria
  Bacterial resistance: Ampicillin, 100 μg/mL
  Growth temperature: 37°C
  Growth strain: Stbl3
  Copy number: High Copy
Gene/Insert
  Gene/Insert name: 7xTcf-PuroR (alt names: Puro; puromycin N-acetyltransferase)
  Species: Streptomyces alboniger
  Insert size (bp): 922
  Cloning method: Restriction Enzyme; 5′ cloning site PstI (not destroyed); 3′ cloning site SalI (not destroyed)
  Sequencing primers: 5′ GGCCCGAAGGAATAGAAG; 3′ AACGGGCCACAACTCCTC
Resource information
  A portion of this plasmid was derived from a plasmid made by: The 7xTcf promoter is derived from pSuperTOPflash, published in Veeman MT et al., Curr Biol 13: 680–685 (2003)
Terms and licenses: Academic/Nonprofit Terms; Industry Terms: Not Available to Industry
Depositor comments: TCF repeat sequence is AGATCAAAGGgg This plasmid requires a 2nd generation lentiviral packaging system.
How to cite: 7TP was a gift from Roel Nusse (Addgene plasmid # 24309 ; http://n2t.net/addgene:24309 ; RRID:Addgene_24309)
