>Addgene plasmid #24309 | 7TP | addgene partial sequence | sequence record 30065 | 24309 with JBS21 5'-TCGTAGAAGGGGAGGTTGCG
GGCGCGCTCGGCCGCCTCCACTCCGGGGAGCACGACGGCGCTGCCCAGACCCTTGCCCTGGTGGTCGGGC
GAGACGCCGACGGTGGCCAGGAACCACGCGGGCTCCTTGGGCCGGTGCGGCGCCAGGAGGCCTTCCATCT
GTTGCTGCGCGGCCAGCCGGGAACCGCTCAACTCGGCCATGCGCGGGCCGATCTCGGCGAACACCGCCCC
CGCTTCGACGCTCTCCGGCGTGGTCCAGACCGCCACCGCGGCGCCGTCGTCCGCGACCCACACCTTGCCG
ATGTCGAGCCCGACGCGCGTGAGGAAGAGTTCTTGCAGCTCGGTGACCCGCTCGATGTGGCGGTCCGGAT
CGACGGTGTGGCGCGTGGCGGGGTAGTCGGCGAACGCGGCGGCGAGGGTGCGTACGGCCCTGGGGACGTC
GTCGCGGGTGGCGAGGCGCACCGTGGGCTTGTACTCGGTACCCATGGTGGCTTTACCAACAGTACCGGAA
TGCCAAGCTTTTTACCAACAGTACCGGAATGCCAAGCTGGAATTCGAGCTTCCATTATATACCCTCTAGA
GTCTAGATCTCGAGCCCGGGCTAGCACGCGGGCGCGCCCCTTTGATCTTACCCCCTTTGATCTTACCCCC
TTTGATCTTACCCCCTTTGATCTCGCGCCCCTTTGATCTTACCCCCTTTGATCTTACCCCCTTTGATCTC
GCGTAAGAGCTCGGTACCCTGCAGGCATGC
